Addgene plasmid #22478: FUtdTW
Depositing lab: Connie Cepko. Depositing organization: Harvard Medical School. Publication: Retinal progenitor cells can produce restricted subsets of horizontal cells. Rompani SB, Cepko CL. Proc Natl Acad Sci U S A. 2008 Jan 8. 105(1):192-7. 10.1073/pnas.0709979104 PubMed 18162542.
Backbone
  Vector backbone: FUGW
  Backbone manufacturer: I. Verma, Salk
  Backbone size w/o insert (bp): 9165
  Vector type: Mammalian Expression, Lentiviral
Growth in bacteria
  Bacterial resistance: Ampicillin, 100 μg/mL
  Growth temperature: 37°C
  Growth strain: Stbl3
  Copy number: High Copy
Gene/Insert
  Gene/Insert name: tandem dimer tomato (alt names: tdtomato; tomato)
  Species: Discosoma sp
  Insert size (bp): 1400
  Promoter: UbC
  Cloning method: Restriction Enzyme; 5′ cloning site XbaI, BamHI (not destroyed); 3′ cloning site EcoRI (not destroyed)
  Sequencing primers: 5′ hUBCpro-F (5'-TGAAGCTCCGGTTTTGAACT-3'); 3′ WPRE-R
Terms and licenses: Academic/Nonprofit Terms; Industry Terms: Not Available to Industry
Depositor comments: pFUGW-tdtomato
How to cite: FUtdTW was a gift from Connie Cepko (Addgene plasmid # 22478 ; http://n2t.net/addgene:22478 ; RRID:Addgene_22478)
