[The description below was written by a language model from this plasmid's Addgene catalogue record and pLannotate feature annotations shown in this document.]
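Description:
FUtdTW is an HIV-1-based lentiviral transfer plasmid built on the FUGW backbone, in which a tandem dimer Tomato (tdTomato) coding sequence sits between the UbC promoter and the WPRE; the depositor also refers to it as pFUGW-tdtomato. It is propagated in E. coli through a high-copy ColE1/pUC-type origin with ampicillin selection (AmpR), and it also carries an f1 origin. The sequenced record is about 10.6 kb, consistent with a roughly 9.2 kb backbone plus a 1.4 kb insert.

The viral portion starts with a CMV enhancer/promoter fused to a truncated 5' LTR, which drives transcription of the genomic RNA in packaging cells. This is followed by the Ψ packaging signal with a partial gag sequence, the Rev response element for Rev-dependent nuclear export, and the cPPT/CTS, which generally improves transduction. The internal expression cassette uses the human ubiquitin C promoter to give broad constitutive expression of tdTomato, a bright orange-red fluorescent protein derived from Discosoma sp. The WPRE downstream enhances transcript stability and expression. A second truncated LTR, preceded by a nef fragment, closes the provirus and is followed by a bGH polyadenylation signal. Outside the LTRs, the backbone carries an SV40 promoter/EM7–BleoR cassette with an SV40 poly(A) signal, which would not be transferred with the packaged genome. Remnant lac promoter/operator elements are also annotated.

The plasmid is used to produce lentivirus for stable red fluorescent labelling of transduced mammalian cells. The associated publication concerns the progeny of retinal progenitor cells, which suggests use as a cell-marking tool, although the record does not describe the specific application.
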