Features (pLannotate 1.2.2; 31 found; start..end, strand, type, name):
     28..80      -  misc_feature   bom (fragment): basis of mobility region from pBR322
    235..614     +  enhancer       CMV enhancer: human cytomegalovirus immediate early enhancer
    615..814     +  promoter       CMV promoter: human cytomegalovirus (CMV) immediate early promoter
    832..1012    +  LTR            5' LTR (truncated): truncated 5' long terminal repeat (LTR) from HIV-1
   1059..1184    +  misc_feature   HIV-1 Ψ: packaging signal of human immunodeficiency virus type 1
   1168..1531    +  CDS            HIV-1 gag (fragment): gag protein from human immunodeficiency virus 1; gag
   1677..1910    +  misc_feature   RRE: The Rev response element (RRE) of HIV-1 allows for Rev-dependent mRNA export from the nucleus to the cytoplasm.
   2287..2387    +  CDS            Rev (fragment): human immunodeficiency virus 1 (HIV-1) Rev protein; rev; enhances nuclear export of unspliced and incompletely spliced viral mRNAs
   2437..2554    +  misc_feature   cPPT/CTS: central polypurine tract and central termination sequence of HIV-1
   2619..3830    +  promoter       UbC promoter: human ubiquitin C promoter
   3841..3865    -  misc_feature   MCS (fragment): pUC18/19 multiple cloning site
   3872..5299    +  CDS            tdTomato: tdTomato is a basic (constitutively fluorescent) orange fluorescent protein published in 2004, derived from Discosoma sp.. It is reported to be a somewhat slowly-maturing tandem dimer with low acid sensitivity.
   5303..5327    +  misc_feature   MCS (fragment): pBluescript multiple cloning site
   5327..5915    +  misc_feature   WPRE: woodchuck hepatitis virus posttranscriptional regulatory element
   5852..6433    +  CDS            nef (fragment): NEF_HV1H2 - Experimental evidence at protein level: Swiss-Prot protein existence level 1. Extracellular Nef protein targets CD4(+) T-lymphocytes for apoptosis by interacting with CXCR4 surface receptors. From Human immunodeficiency virus type 1 group M subtype B (isolate HXB2) (HIV-1).
   6440..6620    +  LTR            5' LTR (truncated): truncated 5' long terminal repeat (LTR) from HIV-1
   6652..6876    +  polyA_signal   bGH poly(A) signal: bovine growth hormone polyadenylation signal
   6880..6901    +  promoter       SV40 promoter (fragment): SV40 enhancer and early promoter
   6922..7350    +  rep_origin     f1 ori (sequence partly withheld): f1 bacteriophage origin of replication; arrow indicates direction of (+) strand synthesis
   7364..7693    +  promoter       SV40 promoter: SV40 enhancer and early promoter
   7741..7788    +  promoter       EM7 promoter: synthetic bacterial promoter&nbsp
   7807..8181    +  CDS            BleoR: antibiotic-binding protein; Sh ble from Streptoalloteichus hindustanus; confers resistance to bleomycin, phleomycin, and Zeocin™
   8191..8316    +  CDS            ble (fragment): BLE_KLEPN - Experimental evidence at protein level: Swiss-Prot protein existence level 1. Binding protein with a strong affinity to the bleomycin family of antibiotics. Binds to CL990; an antimitotic-antibiotic compound. From Klebsiella pneumoniae.
   8311..8432    +  polyA_signal   SV40 poly(A) signal: SV40 polyadenylation signal
   8505..8521    -  protein_bind   lac operator: The lac repressor binds to the lac operator to inhibit transcription in E. coli. This inhibition can be relieved by adding lactose or isopropyl-β-D-thiogalactopyranoside (IPTG). lac repressor encoded by lacI
   8529..8559    -  promoter       lac promoter: promoter for the E. coli lac operon
   8574..8595    -  protein_bind   CAP binding site: CAP binding activates transcription in the presence of cAMP. E. coli catabolite activator protein
   8608..8700    -  CDS            lacI (fragment): lac repressor; lacI; The lac repressor binds to the lac operator to inhibit transcription in E. coli. This inhibition can be relieved by adding lactose or isopropyl-β-D-thiogalactopyranoside (IPTG).
   8883..9471    -  rep_origin     ori: high-copy-number ColE1/pMB1/pBR322/pUC origin of replication
   9642..10502   -  CDS            AmpR: β-lactamase; bla; confers resistance to ampicillin, carbenicillin, and related antibiotics
  10503..10607   -  promoter       AmpR promoter: bla
>Addgene plasmid #22478 | FUtdTW | addgene full sequence | sequence record 117010 | Addgene NGS Result
GACGGATCGGGAGATCTCCCGATCCCCTATGGTGCACTCTCAGTACAATCTGCTCTGATGCCGCATAGTT
AAGCCAGTATCTGCTCCCTGCTTGTGTGTTGGAGGTCGCTGAGTAGTGCGCGAGCAAAATTTAAGCTACA
ACAAGGCAAGGCTTGACCGACAATTGCATGAAGAATCTGCTTAGGGTTAGGCGTTTTGCGCTGCTTCGCG
ATGTACGGGCCAGATATACGCGTTGACATTGATTATTGACTAGTTATTAATAGTAATCAATTACGGGGTC
ATTAGTTCATAGCCCATATATGGAGTTCCGCGTTACATAACTTACGGTAAATGGCCCGCCTGGCTGACCG
CCCAACGACCCCCGCCCATTGACGTCAATAATGACGTATGTTCCCATAGTAACGCCAATAGGGACTTTCC
ATTGACGTCAATGGGTGGAGTATTTACGGTAAACTGCCCACTTGGCAGTACATCAAGTGTATCATATGCC
AAGTACGCCCCCTATTGACGTCAATGACGGTAAATGGCCCGCCTGGCATTATGCCCAGTACATGACCTTA
TGGGACTTTCCTACTTGGCAGTACATCTACGTATTAGTCATCGCTATTACCATGGTGATGCGGTTTTGGC
AGTACATCAATGGGCGTGGATAGCGGTTTGACTCACGGGGATTTCCAAGTCTCCACCCCATTGACGTCAA
TGGGAGTTTGTTTTGGCACCAAAATCAACGGGACTTTCCAAAATGTCGTAACAACTCCGCCCCATTGACG
CAAATGGGCGGTAGGCGTGTACGGTGGGAGGTCTATATAAGCAGCGCGTTTTGCCTGTACTGGGTCTCTC
TGGTTAGACCAGATCTGAGCCTGGGAGCTCTCTGGCTAACTAGGGAACCCACTGCTTAAGCCTCAATAAA
GCTTGCCTTGAGTGCTTCAAGTAGTGTGTGCCCGTCTGTTGTGTGACTCTGGTAACTAGAGATCCCTCAG
ACCCTTTTAGTCAGTGTGGAAAATCTCTAGCAGTGGCGCCCGAACAGGGACTTGAAAGCGAAAGGGAAAC
CAGAGGAGCTCTCTCGACGCAGGACTCGGCTTGCTGAAGCGCGCACGGCAAGAGGCGAGGGGCGGCGACT
GGTGAGTACGCCAAAAATTTTGACTAGCGGAGGCTAGAAGGAGAGAGATGGGTGCGAGAGCGTCAGTATT
AAGCGGGGGAGAATTAGATCGCGATGGGAAAAAATTCGGTTAAGGCCAGGGGGAAAGAAAAAATATAAAT
TAAAACATATAGTATGGGCAAGCAGGGAGCTAGAACGATTCGCAGTTAATCCTGGCCTGTTAGAAACATC
AGAAGGCTGTAGACAAATACTGGGACAGCTACAACCATCCCTTCAGACAGGATCAGAAGAACTTAGATCA
TTATATAATACAGTAGCAACCCTCTATTGTGTGCATCAAAGGATAGAGATAAAAGACACCAAGGAAGCTT
TAGACAAGATAGAGGAAGAGCAAAACAAAAGTAAGACCACCGCACAGCAAGCGGCCGCTGATCTTCAGAC
CTGGAGGAGGAGATATGAGGGACAATTGGAGAAGTGAATTATATAAATATAAAGTAGTAAAAATTGAACC
ATTAGGAGTAGCACCCACCAAGGCAAAGAGAAGAGTGGTGCAGAGAGAAAAAAGAGCAGTGGGAATAGGA
GCTTTGTTCCTTGGGTTCTTGGGAGCAGCAGGAAGCACTATGGGCGCAGCGTCAATGACGCTGACGGTAC
AGGCCAGACAATTATTGTCTGGTATAGTGCAGCAGCAGAACAATTTGCTGAGGGCTATTGAGGCGCAACA
GCATCTGTTGCAACTCACAGTCTGGGGCATCAAGCAGCTCCAGGCAAGAATCCTGGCTGTGGAAAGATAC
CTAAAGGATCAACAGCTCCTGGGGATTTGGGGTTGCTCTGGAAAACTCATTTGCACCACTGCTGTGCCTT
GGAATGCTAGTTGGAGTAATAAATCTCTGGAACAGATTTGGAATCACACGACCTGGATGGAGTGGGACAG
AGAAATTAACAATTACACAAGCTTAATACACTCCTTAATTGAAGAATCGCAAAACCAGCAAGAAAAGAAT
GAACAAGAATTATTGGAATTAGATAAATGGGCAAGTTTGTGGAATTGGTTTAACATAACAAATTGGCTGT
GGTATATAAAATTATTCATAATGATAGTAGGAGGCTTGGTAGGTTTAAGAATAGTTTTTGCTGTACTTTC
TATAGTGAATAGAGTTAGGCAGGGATATTCACCATTATCGTTTCAGACCCACCTCCCAACCCCGAGGGGA
CCCGACAGGCCCGAAGGAATAGAAGAAGAAGGTGGAGAGAGAGACAGAGACAGATCCATTCGATTAGTGA
ACGGATCGGCACTGCGTGCGCCAATTCTGCAGACAAATGGCAGTATTCATCCACAATTTTAAAAGAAAAG
GGGGGATTGGGGGGTACAGTGCAGGGGAAAGAATAGTAGACATAATAGCAACAGACATACAAACTAAAGA
ATTACAAAAACAAATTACAAAAATTCAAAATTTTCGGGTTTATTACAGGGACAGCAGAGATCCAGTTTGG
TTAATTAACCCGTGTCGGCTCCAGATCTGGCCTCCGCGCCGGGTTTTGGCGCCTCCCGCGGGCGCCCCCC
TCCTCACGGCGAGCGCTGCCACGTCAGACGAAGGGCGCAGCGAGCGTCCTGATCCTTCCGCCCGGACGCT
CAGGACAGCGGCCCGCTGCTCATAAGACTCGGCCTTAGAACCCCAGTATCAGCAGAAGGACATTTTAGGA
CGGGACTTGGGTGACTCTAGGGCACTGGTTTTCTTTCCAGAGAGCGGAACAGGCGAGGAAAAGTAGTCCC
TTCTCGGCGATTCTGCGGAGGGATCTCCGTGGGGCGGTGAACGCCGATGATTATATAAGGACGCGCCGGG
TGTGGCACAGCTAGTTCCGTCGCAGCCGGGATTTGGGTCGCGGTTCTTGTTTGTGGATCGCTGTGATCGT
CACTTGGTGAGTAGCGGGCTGCTGGGCTGGCCGGGGCTTTCGTGGCCGCCGGGCCGCTCGGTGGGACGGA
AGCGTGTGGAGAGACCGCCAAGGGCTGTAGTCTGGGTCCGCGAGCAAGGTTGCCCTGAACTGGGGGTTGG
GGGGAGCGCAGCAAAATGGCGGCTGTTCCCGAGTCTTGAATGGAAGACGCTTGTGAGGCGGGCTGTGAGG
TCGTTGAAACAAGGTGGGGGGCATGGTGGGCGGCAAGAACCCAAGGTCTTGAGGCCTTCGCTAATGCGGG
AAAGCTCTTATTCGGGTGAGATGGGCTGGGGCACCATCTGGGGACCCTGACGTGAAGTTTGTCACTGACT
GGAGAACTCGGTTTGTCGTCTGTTGCGGGGGCGGCAGTTATGGCGGTGCCGTTGGGCAGTGCACCCGTAC
CTTTGGGAGCGCGCGCCCTCGTCGTGTCGTGACGTCACCCGTTCTGTTGGCTTATAATGCAGGGTGGGGC
CACCTGCCGGTAGGTGTGCGGTAGGCTTTTCTCCGTCGCAGGACGCAGGGTTCGGGCCTAGGGTAGGCTC
TCCTGAATCGACAGGCGCCGGACCTCTGGTGAGGGGAGGGATAAGTGAGGCGTCAGTTTCTTTGGTCGGT
TTTATGTACCTATCTTCTTAAGTAGCTGAAGCTCCGGTTTTGAACTATGCGCTCGGGGTTGGCGAGTGTG
TTTTGTGAAGTTTTTTAGGCACCTTTTGAAATGTAATCATTTGGGTCAATATGTAATTTTCAGTGTTAGA
CTAGTAAATTGTCCGCTAAATTCTGGCCGTTTTTGGCTTTTTTGTTAGACGAAGCTTGGGCTGCAGGTCG
ACTCTAGAGGATCCCGCCACCATGGTGAGCAAGGGCGAGGAGGTCATCAAAGAGTTCATGCGCTTCAAGG
TGCGCATGGAGGGCTCCATGAACGGCCACGAGTTCGAGATCGAGGGCGAGGGCGAGGGCCGCCCCTACGA
GGGCACCCAGACCGCCAAGCTGAAGGTGACCAAGGGCGGCCCCCTGCCCTTCGCCTGGGACATCCTGTCC
CCCCAGTTCATGTACGGCTCCAAGGCGTACGTGAAGCACCCCGCCGACATCCCCGATTACAAGAAGCTGT
CCTTCCCCGAGGGCTTCAAGTGGGAGCGCGTGATGAACTTCGAGGACGGCGGTCTGGTGACCGTGACCCA
GGACTCCTCCCTGCAGGACGGCACGCTGATCTACAAGGTGAAGATGCGCGGCACCAACTTCCCCCCCGAC
GGCCCCGTAATGCAGAAGAAGACCATGGGCTGGGAGGCCTCCACCGAGCGCCTGTACCCCCGCGACGGCG
TGCTGAAGGGCGAGATCCACCAGGCCCTGAAGCTGAAGGACGGCGGCCACTACCTGGTGGAGTTCAAGAC
CATCTACATGGCCAAGAAGCCCGTGCAACTGCCCGGCTACTACTACGTGGACACCAAGCTGGACATCACC
TCCCACAACGAGGACTACACCATCGTGGAACAGTACGAGCGCTCCGAGGGCCGCCACCACCTGTTCCTGG
GGCATGGCACCGGCAGCACCGGCAGCGGCAGCTCCGGCACCGCCTCCTCCGAGGACAACAACATGGCCGT
CATCAAAGAGTTCATGCGCTTCAAGGTGCGCATGGAGGGCTCCATGAACGGCCACGAGTTCGAGATCGAG
GGCGAGGGCGAGGGCCGCCCCTACGAGGGCACCCAGACCGCCAAGCTGAAGGTGACCAAGGGCGGCCCCC
TGCCCTTCGCCTGGGACATCCTGTCCCCCCAGTTCATGTACGGCTCCAAGGCGTACGTGAAGCACCCCGC
CGACATCCCCGATTACAAGAAGCTGTCCTTCCCCGAGGGCTTCAAGTGGGAGCGCGTGATGAACTTCGAG
GACGGCGGTCTGGTGACCGTGACCCAGGACTCCTCCCTGCAGGACGGCACGCTGATCTACAAGGTGAAGA
TGCGCGGCACCAACTTCCCCCCCGACGGCCCCGTAATGCAGAAGAAGACCATGGGCTGGGAGGCCTCCAC
CGAGCGCCTGTACCCCCGCGACGGCGTGCTGAAGGGCGAGATCCACCAGGCCCTGAAGCTGAAGGACGGC
GGCCACTACCTGGTGGAGTTCAAGACCATCTACATGGCCAAGAAGCCCGTGCAACTGCCCGGCTACTACT
ACGTGGACACCAAGCTGGACATCACCTCCCACAACGAGGACTACACCATCGTGGAACAGTACGAGCGCTC
CGAGGGCCGCCACCACCTGTTCCTGTACGGCATGGACGAGCTGTACAAGTAAGAATTCGATATCAAGCTT
ATCGATAATCAACCTCTGGATTACAAAATTTGTGAAAGATTGACTGGTATTCTTAACTATGTTGCTCCTT
TTACGCTATGTGGATACGCTGCTTTAATGCCTTTGTATCATGCTATTGCTTCCCGTATGGCTTTCATTTT
CTCCTCCTTGTATAAATCCTGGTTGCTGTCTCTTTATGAGGAGTTGTGGCCCGTTGTCAGGCAACGTGGC
GTGGTGTGCACTGTGTTTGCTGACGCAACCCCCACTGGTTGGGGCATTGCCACCACCTGTCAGCTCCTTT
CCGGGACTTTCGCTTTCCCCCTCCCTATTGCCACGGCGGAACTCATCGCCGCCTGCCTTGCCCGCTGCTG
GACAGGGGCTCGGCTGTTGGGCACTGACAATTCCGTGGTGTTGTCGGGGAAATCATCGTCCTTTCCTTGG
CTGCTCGCCTGTGTTGCCACCTGGATTCTGCGCGGGACGTCCTTCTGCTACGTCCCTTCGGCCCTCAATC
CAGCGGACCTTCCTTCCCGCGGCCTGCTGCCGGCTCTGCGGCCTCTTCCGCGTCTTCGCCTTCGCCCTCA
GACGAGTCGGATCTCCCTTTGGGCCGCCTCCCCGCATCGATACCGTCGACCTCGAGACCTAGAAAAACAT
GGAGCAATCACAAGTAGCAATACAGCAGCTACCAATGCTGATTGTGCCTGGCTAGAAGCACAAGAGGAGG
AGGAGGTGGGTTTTCCAGTCACACCTCAGGTACCTTTAAGACCAATGACTTACAAGGCAGCTGTAGATCT
TAGCCACTTTTTAAAAGAAAAGGGGGGACTGGAAGGGCTAATTCACTCCCAACGAAGACAAGATATCCTT
GATCTGTGGATCTACCACACACAAGGCTACTTCCCTGATTGGCAGAACTACACACCAGGGCCAGGGATCA
GATATCCACTGACCTTTGGATGGTGCTACAAGCTAGTACCAGTTGAGCAAGAGAAGGTAGAAGAAGCCAA
TGAAGGAGAGAACACCCGCTTGTTACACCCTGTGAGCCTGCATGGGATGGATGACCCGGAGAGAGAAGTA
TTAGAGTGGAGGTTTGACAGCCGCCTAGCATTTCATCACATGGCCCGAGAGCTGCATCCGGACTGTACTG
GGTCTCTCTGGTTAGACCAGATCTGAGCCTGGGAGCTCTCTGGCTAACTAGGGAACCCACTGCTTAAGCC
TCAATAAAGCTTGCCTTGAGTGCTTCAAGTAGTGTGTGCCCGTCTGTTGTGTGACTCTGGTAACTAGAGA
TCCCTCAGACCCTTTTAGTCAGTGTGGAAAATCTCTAGCAGGGCCCGTTTAAACCCGCTGATCAGCCTCG
ACTGTGCCTTCTAGTTGCCAGCCATCTGTTGTTTGCCCCTCCCCCGTGCCTTCCTTGACCCTGGAAGGTG
CCACTCCCACTGTCCTTTCCTAATAAAATGAGGAAATTGCATCGCATTGTCTGAGTAGGTGTCATTCTAT
TCTGGGGGGTGGGGTGGGGCAGGACAGCAAGGGGGAGGATTGGGAAGACAATAGCAGGCATGCTGGGGAT
GCGGTGGGCTCTATGGCTTCTGAGGCGGAAAGAACCAGCTGGGGCTCTAGGGGGTATCCCC
[124 nt withheld, positions 6922-7045]
C
[91 nt withheld, positions 7047-7137]
A
[49 nt withheld, positions 7139-7187]
CCTTTGACGTTGGAGTCCACGTTCTTT
[37 nt withheld, positions 7215-7251]
ACCCTATCTCGGTCTATTCTTTTGATTTATAAGGGATTTTGCCGATTTCGGCCTATTGGTTAAAAAATGA
GCTGATTTAACAAAAATTTAACGCGAATTAATTCTGTGGAATGTGTGTCAGTTAGGGTGTGGAAAGTCCC
CAGGCTCCCCAGCAGGCAGAAGTATGCAAAGCATGCATCTCAATTAGTCAGCAACCAGGTGTGGAAAGTC
CCCAGGCTCCCCAGCAGGCAGAAGTATGCAAAGCATGCATCTCAATTAGTCAGCAACCATAGTCCCGCCC
CTAACTCCGCCCATCCCGCCCCTAACTCCGCCCAGTTCCGCCCATTCTCCGCCCCATGGCTGACTAATTT
TTTTTATTTATGCAGAGGCCGAGGCCGCCTCTGCCTCTGAGCTATTCCAGAAGTAGTGAGGAGGCTTTTT
TGGAGGCCTAGGCTTTTGCAAAAAGCTCCCGGGAGCTTGTATATCCATTTTCGGATCTGATCAGCACGTG
TTGACAATTAATCATCGGCATAGTATATCGGCATAGTATAATACGACAAGGTGAGGAACTAAACCATGGC
CAAGTTGACCAGTGCCGTTCCGGTGCTCACCGCGCGCGACGTCGCCGGAGCGGTCGAGTTCTGGACCGAC
CGGCTCGGGTTCTCCCGGGACTTCGTGGAGGACGACTTCGCCGGTGTGGTCCGGGACGACGTGACCCTGT
TCATCAGCGCGGTCCAGGACCAGGTGGTGCCGGACAACACCCTGGCCTGGGTGTGGGTGCGCGGCCTGGA
CGAGCTGTACGCCGAGTGGTCGGAGGTCGTGTCCACGAACTTCCGGGACGCCTCCGGGCCGGCCATGACC
GAGATCGGCGAGCAGCCGTGGGGGCGGGAGTTCGCCCTGCGCGACCCGGCCGGCAACTGCGTGCACTTCG
TGGCCGAGGAGCAGGACTGACACGTGCTACGAGATTTCGATTCCACCGCCGCCTTCTATGAAAGGTTGGG
CTTCGGAATCGTTTTCCGGGACGCCGGCTGGATGATCCTCCAGCGCGGGGATCTCATGCTGGAGTTCTTC
GCCCACCCCAACTTGTTTATTGCAGCTTATAATGGTTACAAATAAAGCAATAGCATCACAAATTTCACAA
ATAAAGCATTTTTTTCACTGCATTCTAGTTGTGGTTTGTCCAAACTCATCAATGTATCTTATCATGTCTG
TATACCGTCGACCTCTAGCTAGAGCTTGGCGTAATCATGGTCATAGCTGTTTCCTGTGTGAAATTGTTAT
CCGCTCACAATTCCACACAACATACGAGCCGGAAGCATAAAGTGTAAAGCCTGGGGTGCCTAATGAGTGA
GCTAACTCACATTAATTGCGTTGCGCTCACTGCCCGCTTTCCAGTCGGGAAACCTGTCGTGCCAGCTGCA
TTAATGAATCGGCCAACGCGCGGGGAGAGGCGGTTTGCGTATTGGGCGCTCTTCCGCTTCCTCGCTCACT
GACTCGCTGCGCTCGGTCGTTCGGCTGCGGCGAGCGGTATCAGCTCACTCAAAGGCGGTAATACGGTTAT
CCACAGAATCAGGGGATAACGCAGGAAAGAACATGTGAGCAAAAGGCCAGCAAAAGGCCAGGAACCGTAA
AAAGGCCGCGTTGCTGGCGTTTTTCCATAGGCTCCGCCCCCCTGACGAGCATCACAAAAATCGACGCTCA
AGTCAGAGGTGGCGAAACCCGACAGGACTATAAAGATACCAGGCGTTTCCCCCTGGAAGCTCCCTCGTGC
GCTCTCCTGTTCCGACCCTGCCGCTTACCGGATACCTGTCCGCCTTTCTCCCTTCGGGAAGCGTGGCGCT
TTCTCATAGCTCACGCTGTAGGTATCTCAGTTCGGTGTAGGTCGTTCGCTCCAAGCTGGGCTGTGTGCAC
GAACCCCCCGTTCAGCCCGACCGCTGCGCCTTATCCGGTAACTATCGTCTTGAGTCCAACCCGGTAAGAC
ACGACTTATCGCCACTGGCAGCAGCCACTGGTAACAGGATTAGCAGAGCGAGGTATGTAGGCGGTGCTAC
AGAGTTCTTGAAGTGGTGGCCTAACTACGGCTACACTAGAAGAACAGTATTTGGTATCTGCGCTCTGCTG
AAGCCAGTTACCTTCGGAAAAAGAGTTGGTAGCTCTTGATCCGGCAAACAAACCACCGCTGGTAGCGGTG
GTTTTTTTGTTTGCAAGCAGCAGATTACGCGCAGAAAAAAAGGATCTCAAGAAGATCCTTTGATCTTTTC
TACGGGGTCTGACGCTCAGTGGAACGAAAACTCACGTTAAGGGATTTTGGTCATGAGATTATCAAAAAGG
ATCTTCACCTAGATCCTTTTAAATTAAAAATGAAGTTTTAAATCAATCTAAAGTATATATGAGTAAACTT
GGTCTGACAGTTACCAATGCTTAATCAGTGAGGCACCTATCTCAGCGATCTGTCTATTTCGTTCATCCAT
AGTTGCCTGACTCCCCGTCGTGTAGATAACTACGATACGGGAGGGCTTACCATCTGGCCCCAGTGCTGCA
ATGATACCGCGAGACCCACGCTCACCGGCTCCAGATTTATCAGCAATAAACCAGCCAGCCGGAAGGGCCG
AGCGCAGAAGTGGTCCTGCAACTTTATCCGCCTCCATCCAGTCTATTAATTGTTGCCGGGAAGCTAGAGT
AAGTAGTTCGCCAGTTAATAGTTTGCGCAACGTTGTTGCCATTGCTACAGGCATCGTGGTGTCACGCTCG
TCGTTTGGTATGGCTTCATTCAGCTCCGGTTCCCAACGATCAAGGCGAGTTACATGATCCCCCATGTTGT
GCAAAAAAGCGGTTAGCTCCTTCGGTCCTCCGATCGTTGTCAGAAGTAAGTTGGCCGCAGTGTTATCACT
CATGGTTATGGCAGCACTGCATAATTCTCTTACTGTCATGCCATCCGTAAGATGCTTTTCTGTGACTGGT
GAGTACTCAACCAAGTCATTCTGAGAATAGTGTATGCGGCGACCGAGTTGCTCTTGCCCGGCGTCAATAC
GGGATAATACCGCGCCACATAGCAGAACTTTAAAAGTGCTCATCATTGGAAAACGTTCTTCGGGGCGAAA
ACTCTCAAGGATCTTACCGCTGTTGAGATCCAGTTCGATGTAACCCACTCGTGCACCCAACTGATCTTCA
GCATCTTTTACTTTCACCAGCGTTTCTGGGTGAGCAAAAACAGGAAGGCAAAATGCCGCAAAAAAGGGAA
TAAGGGCGACACGGAAATGTTGAATACTCATACTCTTCCTTTTTCAATATTATTGAAGCATTTATCAGGG
TTATTGTCTCATGAGCGGATACATATTTGAATGTATTTAGAAAAATAAACAAATAGGGGTTCCGCGCACA
TTTCCCCGAAAAGTGCCACCTGACGTC
