>Addgene plasmid #22478 | FUtdTW | addgene partial sequence | sequence record 28247 | 22478 with WPRE-R
GAGGTTGATTATCGATAAGCTTGATATCGAATTCTTACTTGTACAGCTCGTCCATGCCGTACAGGAACAG
GTGGTGGCGGCCCTCGGAGCGCTCGTACTGTTCCACGATGGTGTAGTCCTCGTTGTGGGAGGTGATGTCC
AGCTTGGTGTCCACGTAGTAGTAGCCGGGCAGTTGCACGGGCTTCTTGGCCATGTAGATGGTCTTGAACT
CCACCAGGTAGTGGCCGCCGTCCTTCAGCTTCAGGGCCTGGTGGATCTCGCCCTTCAGCACGCCGTCGCG
GGGGTACAGGCGCTCGGTGGAGGCCTCCCAGCCCATGGTCTTCTTCTGCATTACGGGGCCGTCGGGGGGG
AAGTTGGTGCCGCGCATCTTCACCTTGTAGATCAGCGTGCCGTCCTGCAGGGAGGAGTCCTGGGTCACGG
TCACCAGACCGCCGTCCTCGAAGTTCATCACGCGCTCCCACTTGAAGCCCTCGGGGAAGGACAGCTTCTT
GTAATCGGGGATGTCGGCGGGGTGCTTCACGTACGCCTTGGAGCCGTACATGAACTGGGGGGACAGGATG
TCCCAGGCGAAGGGCAGGGGGCCGCCCTTGGTCACCTTCAGCTTGGCGGTCTGGGTGCCCTCGTAGGGGC
GGCCCTCGCCCTCGCCCTCGATCTCGAACTCGTGGCCGTTCATGGAGCCCTCCATGCGCACCTTGAAGCG
CATGAACTCTTTGATGACGGCCATGTTGTTGTCCTCGGANGANGCGGTGCCGGANCTGCCGCTGCCGGTG
CTGCCGGTGCCATGCCCCA
