>Addgene plasmid #22478 | FUtdTW | addgene partial sequence | sequence record 64636 | tdTomato-Rev 5'-tctttgatgacggccatgt-3'
GGTGCCGGAGCTGCCGCTGCCGGTGCTGCCGGTGCCATGCCCCAGGAACAGGTGGTGGCGGCCCTCGGAG
CGCTCGTACTGTTCCACGATGGTGTAGTCCTCGTTGTGGGAGGTGATGTCCAGCTTGGTGTCCACGTAGT
AGTAGCCGGGCAGTTGCACGGGCTTCTTGGCCATGTAGATGGTCTTGAACTCCACCAGGTAGTGGCCGCC
GTCCTTCAGCTTCAGGGCCTGGTGGATCTCGCCCTTCAGCACGCCGTCGCGGGGGTACAGGCGCTCGGTG
GAGGCCTCCCAGCCCATGGTCTTCTTCTGCATTACGGGGCCGTCGGGGGGGAAGTTGGTGCCGCGCATCT
TCACCTTGTAGATCAGCGTGCCGTCCTGCAGGGAGGAGTCCTGGGTCACGGTCACCAGACCGCCGTCCTC
GAAGTTCATCACGCGCTCCCACTTGAAGCCCTCGGGGAAGGACAGCTTCTTGTAATCGGGGATGTCGGCG
GGGTGCTTCACGTACGCCTTGGAGCCGTACATGAACTGGGGGGACAGGATGTCCCAGGCGAAGGGCAGGG
GGCCGCCCTTGGTCACCTTCAGCTTGGCGGTCTGGGTGCCCTC
