>Addgene plasmid #22478 | FUtdTW | addgene partial sequence | sequence record 64684 | hUBCpro-F 5'-TGAAGCTCCGGTTTTGAACT-3'
GGCGAGTGTGTTTTGTGAAGTTTTTTAGGCACCTTTTGAAATGTAATCATTTGGGTCAATATGTAATTTT
CAGTGTTAGACTAGTAAATTGTCCGCTAAATTCTGGCCGTTTTTGGCTTTTTTGTTAGACGAAGCTTGGG
CTGCAGGTCGACTCTAGAGGATCCCGCCACCATGGTGAGCAAGGGCGAGGAGGTCATCAAAGAGTTCATG
CGCTTCAAGGTGCGCATGGAGGGCTCCATGAACGGCCACGAGTTCGAGATCGAGGGCGAGGGCGAGGGCC
GCCCCTACGAGGGCACCCAGACCGCCAAGCTGAAGGTGACCAAGGGCGGCCCCCTGCCCTTCGCCTGGGA
CATCCTGTCCCCCCAGTTCATGTACGGCTCCAAGGCGTACGTGAAGCACCCCGCCGACATCCCCGATTAC
AAGAAGCTGTCCTTCCCCGAGGGCTTCAAGTGGGAGCGCGTGATGAACTTCGAGGACGGCGGTCTGGTGA
CCGTGACCCAGGACTCCTCCCTGCAGGACGGCACGCTGATCTACAAGGTGAAGATGCGCGGCACCAACTT
CCCCCCCGACGGCCCCGTAATGCAGAAGAAGACCATGGGCTGGGAGGCCTCCACCGAGCGCCTGTACCCC
CGCGACGGCGTGCTGAAGGGCGAGATCCACCAGGCCCTGAAGCTGAAGGACGGCGGCCACTACCTGGTGG
AGTTCAAGACCATCTACATGGCCAAGAAGCCCGTGCAACTGCCCGGCTACTACTACGTGGACACCAAGCT
GGACATCACCTCCCACAACGAGGACTACACCATCGTGGAACAGTACGAGCGCTCCGAGGGCCGCCACCAC
CTGTTCCTGG
